>Addgene plasmid #60888 | YFP(1-158) in pcDNAI/Amp | depositor full sequence | sequence record 112487 | YFP(1-158) in pcDNAI/Amp sequence 5245 bps
GGCGTAATCTGCTGCTTGCAAACAAAAAAACCACCGCTACCAGCGGTGGTTTGTTTGCCGGATCAAGAGC
TACCAACTCTTTTTCCGAAGGTAACTGGCTTCAGCAGAGCGCAGATACCAAATACTGTCCTTCTAGTGTA
GCCGTAGTTAGGCCACCACTTCAAGAACTCTGTAGCACCGCCTACATACCTCGCTCTGCTAATCCTGTTA
CCAGTGGCTGCTGCCAGTGGCGATAAGTCGTGTCTTACCGGGTTGGACTCAAGACGATAGTTACCGGATA
AGGCGCAGCGGTCGGGCTGAACGGGGGGTTCGTGCACACAGCCCAGCTTGGAGCGAACGACCTACACCGA
ACTGAGATACCTACAGCGTGAGCATTGAGAAAGCGCCACGCTTCCCGAAGGGAGAAAGGCGGACAGGTAT
CCGGTAAGCGGCAGGGTCGGAACAGGAGAGCGCACGAGGGAGCTTCCAGGGGGAAACGCCTGGTATCTTT
ATAGTCCTGTCGGGTTTCGCCACCTCTGACTTGAGCGTCGATTTTTGTGATGCTCGTCAGGGGGGCGGAG
CCTATGGAAAAACGCCAGCAACGCAAGCTAGCTTCTAGCTAGAAATTGTAAACGTTAATATTTTGTTAAA
ATTCGCGTTAAATTTTTGTTAAATCAGCTCATTTTTTAACCAATAGGCCGAAATCGGCAAAATCCCTTAT
AAATCAAAAGAATAGCCCGAGATAGGGT
[37 nt withheld, positions 729-765]
AAAGAACGTGGACTCCAACGTCAAAGGGCGAAAAACCGTCTATCAGGGCGATGGCC
[115 nt withheld, positions 822-936]
G
[144 nt withheld, positions 938-1081]
ACCGTATAACGTGCTTTCCTCGTTG
[64 nt withheld, positions 1107-1170]
CTGGATTACCAAAGGGCCTCGTGATACGCCTATTTTTATAGGTTAATGTCATGATAATAATGGTTTCTTA
GACGTCAGGTGGCACTTTTCGGGGAAATGTGCGCGGAACCCCTATTTGTTTATTTTTCTAAATACATTCA
AATATGTATCCGCTCATGAGACAATAACCCTGATAAATGCTTCAATAATATTGAAAAAGGAAGAGTATGA
GTATTCAACATTTCCGTGTCGCCCTTATTCCCTTTTTTGCGGCATTTTGCCTTCCTGTTTTTGCTCACCC
AGAAACGCTGGTGAAAGTAAAAGATGCTGAAGATCAGTTGGGTGCACGAGTGGGTTACATCGAACTGGAT
CTCAACAGCGGTAAGATCCTTGAGAGTTTTCGCCCCGAAGAACGTTTTCCAATGATGAGCACTTTTAAAG
TTCTGCTATGTGGCGCGGTATTATCCCGTGTTGACGCCGGGCAAGAGCAACTCGGTCGCCGCATACACTA
TTCTCAGAATGACTTGGTTGAGTACTCACCAGTCACAGAAAAGCATCTTACGGATGGCATGACAGTAAGA
GAATTATGCAGTGCTGCCATAACCATGAGTGATAACACTGCGGCCAACTTACTTCTGACAACGATCGGAG
GACCGAAGGAGCTAACCGCTTTTTTGCACAACATGGGGGATCATGTAACTCGCCTTGATCGTTGGGAACC
GGAGCTGAATGAAGCCATACCAAACGACGAGCGTGACACCACGATGCCTGCAGCAATGGCAACAACGTTG
CGCAAACTATTAACTGGCGAACTACTTACTCTAGCTTCCCGGCAACAATTAATAGACTGGATGGAGGCGG
ATAAAGTTGCAGGACCACTTCTGCGCTCGGCCCTTCCGGCTGGCTGGTTTATTGCTGATAAATCTGGAGC
CGGTGAGCGTGGGTCTCGCGGTATCATTGCAGCACTGGGGCCAGATGGTAAGCCCTCCCGTATCGTAGTT
ATCTACACGACGGGGAGTCAGGCAACTATGGATGAACGAAATAGACAGATCGCTGAGATAGGTGCCTCAC
TGATTAAGCATTGGTAACTGTCAGACCAAGTTTACTCATATATACTTTAGATTGATTTAAAACTTCATTT
TTAATTTCTCTAGCGCGTTGACATTGATTATTGACTAGTTATTAATAGTAATCAATTACGGGGTCATTAG
TTCATAGCCCATATATGGAGTTCCGCGTTACATAACTTACGGTAAATGGCCCGCCTGGCTGACCGCCCAA
CGACCCCCGCCCATTGACGTCAATAATGACGTATGTTCCCATAGTAACGCCAATAGGGACTTTCCATTGA
CGTCAATGGGTGGACTATTTACGGTAAACTGCCCACTTGGCAGTACATCAAGTGTATCATATGCCAAGTA
CGCCCCCTATTGACGTCAATGACGGTAAATGGCCCGCCTGGCATTATGCCCAGTACATGACCTTATGGGA
CTTTCCTACTTGGCAGTACATCTACGTATTAGTCATCGCTATTACCATGGTGATGCGGTTTTGGCAGTAC
ATCAATGGGCGTGGATAGCGGTTTGACTCACGGGGATTTCCAAGTCTCCACCCCATTGACGTCAATGGGA
GTTTGTTTTGGCACCAAAATCAACGGGACTTTCCAAAATGTCGTAACAACTCCGCCCCATTGACGCAAAT
GGGCGGTAGGCGTGTACGGTGGGAGGTCTATATAAGCAGAGCTCTCTGGCTAACTAGAGAACCCACTGCT
TACTGGCTTATCGAAATTAATACGACTCACTATAGGGAGACCCAAGCTTGGTACCGAGCTCGGATCCGCC
ACCATGGTGAGCAAGGGCGAGGAGCTGTTCACCGGGGTGGTGCCCATCCTGGTCGAGCTGGACGGCGACG
TAAACGGCCACAAGTTCAGCGTGTCCGGCGAGGGCGAGGGCGATGCCACCTACGGCAAGCTGACCCTGAA
GTTCATCTGCACCACCGGCAAGCTGCCCGTGCCCTGGCCCACCCTCGTGACCACCTTCGGCTACGGCCTG
ATGTGCTTCGCCCGCTACCCCGACCACATGAAGCAGCACGACTTCTTCAAGTCCGCCATGCCCGAAGGCT
ACGTCCAGGAGCGCACCATCTTCTTCAAGGACGACGGCAACTACAAGACCCGCGCCGAGGTGAAGTTCGA
GGGCGACACCCTGGTGAACCGCATCGAGCTGAAGGGCATCGACTTCAAGGAGGACGGCAACATCCTGGGG
CACAAGCTGGAGTACAACTACAACAGCCACAACGTCTATATCATGGCCGACAAGCAGAGATCTATCACAC
TGGCGGCCGCTCGAGCATGCATCTAGAGGGCCCTATTCTATAGTGTCACCTAAATGCTAGAGGATCTTTG
TGAAGGAACCTTACTTCTGTGGTGTGACATAATTGGACAAACTACCTACAGAGATTTAAAGCTCTAAGGT
AAATATAAAATTTTTAAGTGTATAATGTGTTAAACTACTGATTCTAATTGTTTGTGTATTTTAGATTCCA
ACCTATGGAACTGATGAATGGGAGCAGTGGTGGAATGCCTTTAATGAGGAAAACCTGTTTTGCTCAGAAG
AAATGCCATCTAGTGATGATGAGGCTACTGCTGACTCTCAACATTCTACTCCTCCAAAAAAGAAGAGAAA
GGTAGAAGACCCCAAGGACTTTCCTTCAGAATTGCTAAGTTTTTTGAGTCATGCTGTGTTTAGTAATAGA
ACTCTTGCTTGCTTTGCTATTTACACCACAAAGGAAAAAGCTGCACTGCTATACAAGAAAATTATGGAAA
AATATTTGATGTATAGTGCCTTGACTAGAGATCATAATCAGCCATACCACATTTGTAGAGGTTTTACTTG
CTTTAAAAAACCTCCCACACCTCCCCCTGAACCTGAAACATAAAATGAATGCAATTGTTGTTGTTAACTT
GTTTATTGCAGCTTATAATGGTTACAAATAAAGCAATAGCATCACAAATTTCACAAATAAAGCATTTTTT
TCACTGCATTCTAGTTGTGGTTTGTCCAAACTCATCAATGTATCTTATCATGTCTGGATCATCCCGCCAT
GGTATCAACGCCATATTTCTATTTACAGTAGGGACCTCTTCGTTGTGTAGGTACCGCTGTATTCCTAGGG
AAATAGTAGAGGCACCTTGAACTGTCTGCATCAGCCATATAGCCCCCGCTGTTCGACTTACAAACACAGG
CACAGTACTGACAAACCCATACACCTCCTCTGAAATACCCATAGTTGCTAGGGCTGTCTCCGAACTCATT
ACACCCTCCAAAGTCAGAGCTGTAATTTCGCCATCAAGGGCAGCGAGGGCTTCTCCAGATAAAATAGCTT
CTGCCGAGAGTCCCGTAAGGGTAGACACTTCAGCTAATCCCTCGATGAGGTCTACTAGAATAGTCAGTGC
GGCTCCCATTTTGAAAATTCACTTACTTGATCAGCTTCAGAAGATGGCGGAGGGCCTCCAACACAGTAAT
TTTCCTCCCGACTCTTAAAATAGAAAATGTCAAGTCAGTTAAGCAGGAAGTGGACTAACTGACGCAGCTG
GCCGTGCGACATCCTCTTTTAATTAGTTGCTAGGCAACGCCCTCCAGAGGGCGTGTGGTTTTGCAAGAGG
AAGCAAAAGCCTCTCCACCCAGGCCTAGAATGTTTCCACCCAATCATTACTATGACAACAGCTGTTTTTT
TTAGTATTAAGCAGAGGCCGGGGACCCCTGGGCCCGCTTACTCTGGAGAAAAAGAAGAGAGGCATTGTAG
AGGCTTCCAGAGGCAACTTGTCAAAACAGGACTGCTTCTATTTCTGTCACACTGTCTGGCCCTGTCACAA
GGTCCAGCACCTCCATACCCCCTTTAATAAGCAGTTTGGGAACGGGTGCGGGTCTTACTCCGCCCATCCC
GCCCCTAACTCCGCCCAGTTCCGCCCATTCTCCGCCCCATGGCTGACTAATTTTTTTTATTTATGCAGAG
GCCGAGGCCGCCTCGGCCTCTGAGCTATTCCAGAAGTAGTGAGGAGGCTTTTTTGGAGGCCTAGGCTTTT
GCAAAAAGCTAATTC
Features (pLannotate 1.2.2; 20 found; start..end, strand, type, name):
      2..570     +  rep_origin     ori: high-copy-number ColE1/pMB1/pBR322/pUC origin of replication
    603..1061    -  rep_origin     f1 ori (sequence partly withheld): f1 bacteriophage origin of replication; arrow indicates direction of (+) strand synthesis
   1049..1170    -  CDS            M13 gene IV (fragment) (sequence partly withheld): pIV; IV; phage assembly
   1272..1376    +  promoter       AmpR promoter: bla
   1377..2237    +  CDS            AmpR: β-lactamase; bla; confers resistance to ampicillin, carbenicillin, and related antibiotics
   2310..2689    +  enhancer       CMV enhancer: human cytomegalovirus immediate early enhancer
   2690..2893    +  promoter       CMV promoter: human cytomegalovirus (CMV) immediate early promoter
   2889..2922    +  LTR            5' LTR (truncated) (fragment): truncated 5' long terminal repeat (LTR) from HIV-1
   2938..2956    +  promoter       T7 promoter: promoter for bacteriophage T7 RNA polymerase
   2994..3468    +  CDS            VN173 (fragment): N-terminal fragment of mVenus for use in bimolecular fluorescence complementation (BiFC) (Kodama and Hu, 2010)
   3517..3535    -  promoter       SP6 promoter: promoter for bacteriophage SP6 RNA polymerase
   3543..3617    +  CDS            small t antigen (fragment): SV40 (simian virus 40) small t antigen
   3619..3684    +  intron         small t intron: SV40 (simian virus 40) small t antigen intron
   3814..3834    +  CDS            SV40 NLS: nuclear localization signal of SV40 (simian virus 40) large T antigen
   3841..3975    +  CDS            LT_POVHA (fragment): Protein inferred from homology: Swiss-Prot protein existence level 3. Isoform large T antigen is a key early protein essential for both driving viral replication and inducing cellular transformation. Plays a role in viral genome replication by driving entry of quiescent cells into the cell cycle and by autoregulating the synthesis of viral early mRNA. Displays highly oncogenic activities by corrupting the host cellular checkpoint mechanisms that guard cell division and the transcription, replication, and repair of DNA. Participates in the modulation of cellular gene expression preceeding viral
   4000..4083    +  CDS            large T antigen (fragment): large T antigen from SV40 (simian virus 40)
   4106..4240    +  polyA_signal   SV40 poly(A) signal: SV40 polyadenylation signal
   4241..4609    -  CDS            VP2_POVMA (fragment): Experimental evidence at protein level: Swiss-Prot protein existence level 1. [Isoform VP3]: structural protein that resides within the core of the capsid surrounded by 72 VP1 pentamers. Following virus endocytosis and trafficking to the endoplasmic reticulum, VP2 and VP3 form oligomers and integrate into the endoplasmic reticulum membrane. Heterooligomer VP2-VP3 may create a viroporin for transporting the viral genome across the endoplasmic reticulum membrane to the cytoplasm. Nuclear entry of the viral DNA involves the selective exposure and importin recognition of VP2 or Vp3 nuclear localiz
   4977..5075    -  CDS            VP1_POVMP (fragment): Experimental evidence at protein level: Swiss-Prot protein existence level 1. Forms an icosahedral capsid with a T=7 symmetry and a 40 nm diameter. The capsid is composed of 72 pentamers linked to each other by disulfide bonds and associated with VP2 or VP3 proteins. Interacts with terminal alpha(2,3)-linked sialic acids on the cell surface to provide virion attachment to target cell. This attachment induces virion internalization predominantly through caveolin-mediated endocytosis. Once attached, the virion is internalized by caveolin- mediated endocytosis and traffics to the endoplasmic reti
   5086..5221    +  rep_origin     SV40 ori: SV40 origin of replication
