[The description below was written by a language model from this plasmid's Addgene catalogue record and pLannotate feature annotations shown in this document.]
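Description:
YFP(1-158) in pcDNAI/Amp is a mammalian expression vector built on the Invitrogen pcDNAI/Amp backbone and designed as a cloning host for making bimolecular fluorescence complementation (BiFC) fusions. It carries the N-terminal fragment of yellow fluorescent protein (residues 1–158, amplified from EYFP, originally of Aequorea victoria origin) with a Gln-69 to Met substitution. The fragment sits between a BamHI site and a BglII site that was added to the polylinker just downstream of BamHI. Both sites are retained, so a protein of interest can be placed after the fragment and receives YFP(1-158) at its N-terminus. The automated annotation labels this coding region as a partial match to the mVenus-derived VN173 fragment, reflecting sequence similarity rather than the recorded origin.

Expression is driven by the human CMV immediate early enhancer and promoter. Downstream processing signals come from SV40: the small t antigen intron and the SV40 polyadenylation signal, with surrounding partial T antigen matches that appear to be remnants of that SV40 segment rather than expressed genes. T7 and SP6 promoters flank the insert and serve as sequencing primer sites. An SV40 origin is annotated, which generally permits episomal replication in cells supplying large T antigen. Nearby partial matches to polyomavirus capsid genes suggest further polyomavirus-derived backbone sequence. In bacteria the plasmid is maintained at high copy through a ColE1/pUC-type origin with ampicillin selection, and an f1 origin is also present. No mammalian selection marker is annotated, which fits transient transfection. On its own the fragment is non-fluorescent. Fluorescence is restored when a fusion partner brings it together with a complementary C-terminal YFP fragment. The associated work used this approach to visualize G protein βγ dimers and their subcellular targeting.
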