Addgene plasmid #60888: YFP(1-158) in pcDNAI/Amp
Purpose: This vector attaches YFP(1-158) to the N-terminus of a protein.
Depositing lab: Catherine Berlot. Depositing organization: Geisinger Health Center. Publication: Visualization of G protein betagamma dimers using bimolecular fluorescence complementation demonstrates roles for both beta and gamma in subcellular targeting. Hynes TR, Tang L, Mervine SM, Sabo JL, Yost EA, Devreotes PN, Berlot CH. J Biol Chem. 2004 Jul 16;279(29):30279-86. Epub 2004 May 10. 10.1074/jbc.M401432200 PubMed 15136579.
Backbone
  Vector backbone: pcDNA1/amp
  Backbone manufacturer: Invitrogen
  Backbone size w/o insert (bp): 4800
  Total vector size (bp): 5245
  Modifications to backbone: BglII site introduced into the polylinker 3' to the BamHI site
  Vector type: Mammalian Expression
Growth in bacteria
  Bacterial resistance: Ampicillin, 100 μg/mL
  Growth temperature: 37°C
  Growth strain: DH10B
  Copy number: High Copy
Gene/Insert
  Gene/Insert name: YFP(1-158)
  Species: Aequorea victoria
  Insert size (bp): 445
  Mutation: Met was substituted for Gln-69.
  Promoter: CMV
  Cloning method: Restriction Enzyme; 5′ cloning site BamHI (not destroyed); 3′ cloning site BglII (not destroyed)
  Sequencing primers: 5′ T7; 3′ SP6
Resource information
  A portion of this plasmid was derived from a plasmid made by: YFP(1-158) was amplified by PCR from EYFP (Clontech)
Terms and licenses: Academic/Nonprofit Terms; Industry Terms: Not Available to Industry
How to cite: YFP(1-158) in pcDNAI/Amp was a gift from Catherine Berlot (Addgene plasmid # 60888 ; http://n2t.net/addgene:60888 ; RRID:Addgene_60888)
