>Addgene plasmid #60888 | YFP(1-158) in pcDNAI/Amp | addgene partial sequence | sequence record 119257 | CMV-F 5'-CGCAAATGGGCGGTAGGCGTG-3'
TCTCTGGCTAACTAGAGAACCCACTGCTTACTGGCTTATCGAAATTAATACGACTCACTATAGGGAGACC
CAAGCTTGGTACCGAGCTCGGATCCGCCACCATGGTGAGCAAGGGCGAGGAGCTGTTCACCGGGGTGGTG
CCCATCCTGGTCGAGCTGGACGGCGACGTAAACGGCCACAAGTTCAGCGTGTCCGGCGAGGGCGAGGGCG
ATGCCACCTACGGCAAGCTGACCCTGAAGTTCATCTGCACCACCGGCAAGCTGCCCGTGCCCTGGCCCAC
CCTCGTGACCACCTTCGGCTACGGCCTGATGTGCTTCGCCCGCTACCCCGACCACATGAAGCAGCACGAC
TTCTTCAAGTCCGCCATGCCCGAAGGCTACGTCCAGGAGCGCACCATCTTCTTCAAGGACGACGGCAACT
ACAAGACCCGCGCCGAGGTGAAGTTCGAGGGCGACACCCTGGTGAACCGCATCGAGCTGAAGGGCATCGA
CTTCAAGGAGGACGGCAACATCCTGGGGCACAAGCTGGAGTACAACTACAACAGCCACAACGTCTATATC
ATGGCCGACAAGCAGAGATCTATCACACTGGCGGCCGCTCGAGCATGCATCTAGAGGGCCCTATTCTATA
GTG
