>Addgene plasmid #60888 | YFP(1-158) in pcDNAI/Amp | addgene partial sequence | sequence record 119259 | SP6 5'-ATTTAGGTGACACTATAG-3'
TCGAGCGGCCGCCAGTGTGATAGATCTCTGCTTGTCGGCCATGATATAGACGTTGTGGCTGTTGTAGTTG
TACTCCAGCTTGTGCCCCAGGATGTTGCCGTCCTCCTTGAAGTCGATGCCCTTCAGCTCGATGCGGTTCA
CCAGGGTGTCGCCCTCGAACTTCACCTCGGCGCGGGTCTTGTAGTTGCCGTCGTCCTTGAAGAAGATGGT
GCGCTCCTGGACGTAGCCTTCGGGCATGGCGGACTTGAAGAAGTCGTGCTGCTTCATGTGGTCGGGGTAG
CGGGCGAAGCACATCAGGCCGTAGCCGAAGGTGGTCACGAGGGTGGGCCAGGGCACGGGCAGCTTGCCGG
TGGTGCAGATGAACTTCAGGGTCAGCTTGCCGTAGGTGGCATCGCCCTCGCCCTCGCCGGACACGCTGAA
CTTGTGGCCGTTTACGTCGCCGTCCAGCTCGACCAGGATGGGCACCACCCCGGTGAACAGCTCCTCGCCC
TTGCTCACCATGGTGGCGGATCCGAGCTCGGTACCAAGCTTGGGTCTCCCTATAGTGAGTCGTATTAATT
TCGATAAGCCAGTAAGCAGTGGGTTCTCTAGTTAGCCAGAGAGCTCTGCTTATATAGACCTCCCACCGTA
CACGCCTACCG
